Addgene plasmid #42677: TAL3214
Depositing lab: Keith Joung. Depositing organization: Massachusetts General Hospital. Publication: Targeted gene disruption in somatic zebrafish cells using engineered TALENs. Sander JD, Cade L, Khayter C, Reyon D, Peterson RT, Joung JK, Yeh JR. Nat Biotechnol. 2011 Aug 5;29(8):697-8. doi: 10.1038/nbt.1934. PubMed 21822241.
Backbone
  Vector backbone: JDS70
  Backbone manufacturer: Addgene plasmid #32285
  Backbone size w/o insert (bp): 6447
  Vector type: Mammalian Expression ; T7
Growth in bacteria
  Bacterial resistance: Ampicillin, 100 μg/mL
  Growth temperature: 37°C
  Growth strain: XL1 Blue
  Copy number: High Copy
Gene/Insert
  Gene/Insert name: ZebrafishCommunity-arnt1-left (alt name: arnt1)
  Species: D. rerio (zebrafish)
  Insert size (bp): 1640
  Promoter: CMV
  Tag / fusion protein: 3X Flag (N terminal on backbone); WT FOKI (C terminal on backbone)
  Cloning method: Restriction Enzyme; 5′ cloning site N/A (destroyed during cloning); 3′ cloning site N/A (destroyed during cloning)
  Sequencing primers: 5′ CMV-F; 3′ BGH-rev
Terms and licenses: Academic/Nonprofit Terms; Industry Terms: Not Available to Industry
Depositor comments: Target binding site: TCCCGTCTCTGGCCATGA It is strongly recommended that users perform a diagnostic digest to verify this plasmid prior to use. For example, a double digest of the plasmid with BamHI and KpnI should result in two bands at 2.3kb and 5.8kb.
How to cite: TAL3214 was a gift from Keith Joung (Addgene plasmid # 42677 ; http://n2t.net/addgene:42677 ; RRID:Addgene_42677)
