[The description below was written by a language model from this plasmid's Addgene catalogue record.]
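Description:
TAL3214 is a TALEN expression plasmid built on the JDS70 backbone, a mammalian expression vector that also carries a T7 promoter. It is a high-copy plasmid propagated in E. coli under ampicillin selection. The record does not give a feature map, so the origin of replication and any polyadenylation signal are not stated explicitly, although the use of a BGH reverse sequencing primer suggests a BGH terminator region downstream of the coding sequence.

The insert, about 1.6 kb, is an engineered TAL effector repeat array designated ZebrafishCommunity-arnt1-left, designed to recognise a specific binding site in the zebrafish (D. rerio) arnt1 gene. It was cloned by restriction enzyme methods into the backbone, destroying the cloning sites, so that the repeats sit in frame between backbone-encoded elements: an N-terminal 3X FLAG tag and a C-terminal wild-type FokI nuclease domain. The resulting fusion protein is the "left" monomer of a TALEN pair. Because FokI cleaves DNA only as a dimer, this construct is meant to be used with a matching right-hand TALEN that binds the opposite strand nearby, so that the two nuclease domains come together over the spacer and make a double-strand break. Error-prone repair of that break can then disrupt the gene.

Expression is driven by the CMV promoter in mammalian cells, while the T7 promoter allows in vitro transcription of mRNA, the usual route for delivery into zebrafish embryos. The FLAG tag permits detection of the protein. The construct is associated with work on targeted gene disruption in somatic zebrafish cells using engineered TALENs.
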