>Addgene plasmid #42677 | TAL3214 | depositor partial sequence | sequence record 57797 | TAL3214 sequence 2430 bps
TCTAGAGCTAGCACCATGGACTACAAAGACCATGACGGTGATTATAAAGATCATGACATCGATTACAAGG
ATGACGATGACAAGATGGCCCCCAAGAAGAAGAGGAAGGTGGGCATTCACCGCGGGGTACCTATGGTGGA
CTTGAGGACACTCGGTTATTCGCAACAGCAACAGGAGAAAATCAAGCCTAAGGTCAGGAGCACCGTCGCG
CAACACCACGAGGCGCTTGTGGGGCATGGCTTCACTCATGCGCATATTGTCGCGCTTTCACAGCACCCTG
CGGCGCTTGGGACGGTGGCTGTCAAATACCAAGATATGATTGCGGCCCTGCCCGAAGCCACGCACGAGGC
AATTGTAGGGGTCGGTAAACAGTGGTCGGGAGCGCGAGCACTTGAGGCGCTGCTGACTGTGGCGGGTGAG
CTTAGGGGGCCTCCGCTCCAGCTCGACACCGGGCAGCTGCTGAAGATCGCGAAGAGAGGGGGAGTAACAG
CGGTAGAGGCAGTGCACGCCTGGCGCAATGCGCTCACCGGGGCCCCCTTGAACCTGACCCCAGACCAGGT
AGTCGCAATCGCGTCACATGACGGGGGAAAGCAAGCCCTGGAAACCGTGCAAAGGTTGTTGCCGGTCCTT
TGTCAAGACCACGGCCTTACACCGGAGCAAGTCGTGGCCATTGCATCCCACGACGGTGGCAAACAGGCTC
TTGAGACGGTTCAGAGACTTCTCCCAGTTCTCTGTCAAGCCCACGGGCTGACTCCCGATCAAGTTGTAGC
GATTGCGTCGCATGACGGAGGGAAACAAGCATTGGAGACTGTCCAACGGCTCCTTCCCGTGTTGTGTCAA
GCCCACGGTTTGACGCCTGCACAAGTGGTCGCCATCGCCAACAACAACGGCGGTAAGCAGGCGCTGGAAA
CAGTACAGCGCCTGCTGCCTGTACTGTGCCAGGATCATGGACTGACCCCAGACCAGGTAGTCGCAATCGC
GTCAAACGGAGGGGGAAAGCAAGCCCTGGAAACCGTGCAAAGGTTGTTGCCGGTCCTTTGTCAAGACCAC
GGCCTTACACCGGAGCAAGTCGTGGCCATTGCATCCCACGACGGTGGCAAACAGGCTCTTGAGACGGTTC
AGAGACTTCTCCCAGTTCTCTGTCAAGCCCACGGGCTGACTCCCGATCAAGTTGTAGCGATTGCGTCCAA
CGGTGGAGGGAAACAAGCATTGGAGACTGTCCAACGGCTCCTTCCCGTGTTGTGTCAAGCCCACGGTTTG
ACGCCTGCACAAGTGGTCGCCATCGCCAGCCATGATGGCGGTAAGCAGGCGCTGGAAACAGTACAGCGCC
TGCTGCCTGTACTGTGCCAGGATCATGGACTGACCCCAGACCAGGTAGTCGCAATCGCGTCAAACGGAGG
GGGAAAGCAAGCCCTGGAAACCGTGCAAAGGTTGTTGCCGGTCCTTTGTCAAGACCACGGCCTTACACCG
GAGCAAGTCGTGGCCATTGCAAATAATAACGGTGGCAAACAGGCTCTTGAGACGGTTCAGAGACTTCTCC
CAGTTCTCTGTCAAGCCCACGGGCTGACTCCCGATCAAGTTGTAGCGATTGCGAATAACAATGGAGGGAA
ACAAGCATTGGAGACTGTCCAACGGCTCCTTCCCGTGTTGTGTCAAGCCCACGGTTTGACGCCTGCACAA
GTGGTCGCCATCGCCAGCCATGATGGCGGTAAGCAGGCGCTGGAAACAGTACAGCGCCTGCTGCCTGTAC
TGTGCCAGGATCATGGACTGACCCCAGACCAGGTAGTCGCAATCGCGTCACATGACGGGGGAAAGCAAGC
CCTGGAAACCGTGCAAAGGTTGTTGCCGGTCCTTTGTCAAGACCACGGCCTTACACCGGAGCAAGTCGTG
GCCATTGCAAGCAACATCGGTGGCAAACAGGCTCTTGAGACGGTTCAGAGACTTCTCCCAGTTCTCTGTC
AAGCCCACGGGCTGACTCCCGATCAAGTTGTAGCGATTGCGTCCAACGGTGGAGGGAAACAAGCATTGGA
GACTGTCCAACGGCTCCTTCCCGTGTTGTGTCAAGCCCACGGTTTGACGCCTGCACAAGTGGTCGCCATC
GCCAACAACAACGGCGGTAAGCAGGCGCTGGAAACAGTACAGCGCCTGCTGCCTGTACTGTGCCAGGATC
ATGGACTGACACCCGAACAGGTGGTCGCCATTGCTTCTAACATCGGAGGACGGCCAGCCTTGGAGTCCAT
CGTAGCCCAATTGTCCAGGCCCGATCCCGCGTTGGCTGCGTTAACGAATGACCATCTGGTGGCGTTGGCA
TGTCTTGGTGGACGACCCGCGCTCGATGCAGTCAAAAAGGGTCTGCCTCATGCTCCCGCATTGATCAAAA
GAACCAACCGGCGGATTCCCGAGAGAACTTCCCATCGAGTCGCGGGATCC
