>Addgene plasmid #42677 | TAL3214 | addgene partial sequence | sequence record 61066 | JDS-TALEN-F 5'-TAGGGGTCGGTAAACAGTGG-3'
TGTGGCGGGTGAGCTTAGGGGGCCTCCGCTCCAGCTCGACACCGGGCAGCTGCTGAAGATCGCGAAGAGA
GGGGGAGTAACAGCGGTAGAGGCAGTGCACGCCTGGCGCAATGCGCTCACCGGGGCCCCCTTGAACCTGA
CCCCAGACCAGGTAGTCGCAATCGCGTCACATGACGGGGGAAAGCAAGCCCTGGAAACCGTGCAAAGGTT
GTTGCCGGTCCTTTGTCAAGACCACGGCCTTACACCGGAGCAAGTCGTGGCCATTGCATCCCACGACGGT
GGCAAACAGGCTCTTGAGACGGTTCAGAGACTTCTCCCAGTTCTCTGTCAAGCCCACGGGCTGACTCCCG
ATCAAGTTGTAGCGATTGCGTCGCATGACGGAGGGAAACAAGCATTGGAGACTGTCCAACGGCTCCTTCC
CGTGTTGTGTCAAGCCCACGGTTTGACGCCTGCACAAGTGGTCGCCATCGCCAACAACAACGGCGGTAAG
CAGGCGCTGGAAACAGTACAGCGCCTGCTGCCTGTACTGTGCCAGGATCATGGACTGACCCCAGACCAGG
TAGTCGCAATCGCGTCAAACGGAGGGGGAAAGCAAGCCCTGGAAACCGTGCAAAGGTTGTTGCCGGTCCT
TTGTCAAGACCACGGCCTTACACCGGAGCAAGTCGTGGCCATTGCATCCCACGACGGTGGCAAACAGGCT
CTTGAGACGGTTCAGAGACTTCTCCCAGTTCTCTGTCAAGCCCACGGGCTGACTCCCGATCAAGTTGTAG
CGATTGCGTCCAACGGTGGAGGGAAACAAGCATTGGAGACTGTCCAACGGCTCCTTCCCGTGTTGTGTCA
AGCCCACGGTTTGACGCCTGCACAAGTGGTCGCCATCGCCAGCCATGATGGC
